>Addgene plasmid #80086 | pCAG-dGBP1-TagBFP | depositor full sequence | sequence record 160076 | pCAG-dGBP1-TagBFP sequence 5891 bps
GTCGACATTGATTATTGACTAGTTATTAATAGTAATCAATTACGGGGTCATTAGTTCATAGCCCATATAT
GGAGTTCCGCGTTACATAACTTACGGTAAATGGCCCGCCTGGCTGACCGCCCAACGACCCCCGCCCATTG
ACGTCAATAATGACGTATGTTCCCATAGTAACGCCAATAGGGACTTTCCATTGACGTCAATGGGTGGACT
ATTTACGGTAAACTGCCCACTTGGCAGTACATCAAGTGTATCATATGCCAAGTACGCCCCCTATTGACGT
CAATGACGGTAAATGGCCCGCCTGGCATTATGCCCAGTACATGACCTTATGGGACTTTCCTACTTGGCAG
TACATCTACGTATTAGTCATCGCTATTACCATGGGTCGAGGTGAGCCCCACGTTCTGCTTCACTCTCCCC
ATCTCCCCCCCCTCCCCACCCCCAATTTTGTATTTATTTATTTTTTAATTATTTTGTGCAGCGATGGGGG
CGGGGGGGGGGGGGGCGCGCGCCAGGCGGGGCGGGGCGGGGCGAGGGGCGGGGCGGGGCGAGGCGGAGAG
GTGCGGCGGCAGCCAATCAGAGCGGCGCGCTCCGAAAGTTTCCTTTTATGGCGAGGCGGCGGCGGCGGCG
GCCCTATAAAAAGCGAAGCGCGCGGCGGGCGGGAGTCGCTGCGTTGCCTTCGCCCCGTGCCCCGCTCCGC
GCCGCCTCGCGCCGCCCGCCCCGGCTCTGACTGACCGCGTTACTCCCACAGGTGAGCGGGCGGGACGGCC
CTTCTCCTCCGGGCTGTAATTAGCGCTTGGTTTAATGACGGCTCGTTTCTTTTCTGTGGCTGCGTGAAAG
CCTTAAAGGGCTCCGGGAGGGCCCTTTGTGCGGGGGGGAGCGGCTCGGGGGGTGCGTGCGTGTGTGTGTG
CGTGGGGAGCGCCGCGTGCGGCCCGCGCTGCCCGGCGGCTGTGAGCGCTGCGGGCGCGGCGCGGGGCTTT
GTGCGCTCCGCGTGTGCGCGAGGGGAGCGCGGCCGGGGGCGGTGCCCCGCGGTGCGGGGGGGCTGCGAGG
GGAACAAAGGCTGCGTGCGGGGTGTGTGCGTGGGGGGGTGAGCAGGGGGTGTGGGCGCGGCGGTCGGGCT
GTAACCCCCCCCTGCACCCCCCTCCCCGAGTTGCTGAGCACGGCCCGGCTTCGGGTGCGGGGCTCCGTGC
GGGGCGTGGCGCGGGGCTCGCCGTGCCGGGCGGGGGGTGGCGGCAGGTGGGGGTGCCGGGCGGGGCGGGG
CCGCCTCGGGCCGGGGAGGGCTCGGGGGAGGGGCGCGGCGGCCCCGGAGCGCCGGCGGCTGTCGAGGCGC
GGCGAGCCGCAGCCATTGCCTTTTATGGTAATCGTGCGAGAGGGCGCAGGGACTTCCTTTGTCCCAAATC
TGGCGGAGCCGAAATCTGGGAGGCGCCGCCGCACCCCCTCTAGCGGGCGCGGGCGAAGCGGTGCGGCGCC
GGCAGGAAGGAAATGGGCGGGGAGGGCCTTCGTGCGTCGCCGCGCCGCCGTCCCCTTCTCCATCTCCAGC
CTCGGGGCTGCCGCAGGGGGACGGCTGCCTTCGGGGGGGACGGGGCAGGGCGGGGTTCGGCTTCTGGCGT
GTGACCGGCGGCTCTAGAGCCTCTGCTAACCATGTTCATGCCTTCTTCTTTTTCCTACAGCTCCTGGGCA
ACGTGCTGGTTATTGTGCTGTCTCATCATTTTGGCAAAGAATTCTGCAGTCGACGGTACCGCGGGCCCGG
GATCCACCGGTCGCCACCATGGCCGACGTGCAGCTCGTGGAATCCGGAGGAGCACTGGTCCAGCCTGGGG
GATCACTGAGACTGTCTTGTGTCGCTTCTGGCTTTCCTGTGAATCGGTACTCTATGAGATGGTACAGGCA
GGCACCTGGAAAAGAGCGAGAATGGGTCGCCGGAATGTCATCTGCTGGCGATAGGAGTTCCTACGTGGAT
AGCGTGAAAGGACGGTTCACCATTAGAAGGGACGATGCTAGAAACACCGTGTACCTCCAGATGAACTCCC
TGAAACCTGAGGACACTGCTGTGTACTACTACAACGTCAATGTGGGCTTTGAATACTGGGGACATGGCAC
ACAAGTGACTGTTAGTTTTGCATGCATGAGCGAGCTGATTAAGGAGAACATGCACATGAAGCTGTACATG
GAGGGCACCGTGGACAACCATCACTTCAAGTGCACATCCGAGGGCGAAGGCAAGCCCTACGAGGGCACCC
AGACCATGAGAATCAAGGTGGTCGAGGGCGGCCCTCTCCCCTTCGCCTTCGACATCCTGGCTACTAGCTT
CCTCTACGGCAGCAAGACCTTCATCAACCACACCCAGGGCATCCCCGACTTCTTCAAGCAGTCCTTCCCT
GAGGGCTTCACATGGGAGAGAGTCACCACATACGAAGACGGGGGCGTGCTGACCGCTACCCAGGACACCA
GCCTCCAGGACGGCTGCCTCATCTACAACGTCAAGATCAGAGGGGTGAACTTCACATCCAACGGCCCTGT
GATGCAGAAGAAAACACTCGGCTGGGAGGCCTTCACCGAGACGCTGTACCCCGCTGACGGCGGCCTGGAA
GGCAGAAACGACATGGCCCTGAAGCTCGTGGGCGGGAGCCATCTGATCGCAAACATCAAGACCACATATA
GATCCAAGAAACCCGCTAAGAACCTCAAGATGCCTGGCGTCTACTATGTGGACTACAGACTGGAAAGAAT
CAAGGAGGCCAACAACGAGACCTACGTCGAGCAGCACGAGGTGGCAGTGGCCAGATACTGCGACCTCCCT
AGCAAACTGGGGCACAAGCTTAATTAAGCGGCCGCACTCCTCAGGTGCAGGCTGCCTATCAGAAGGTGGT
GGCTGGTGTGGCCAATGCCCTGGCTCACAAATACCACTGAGATCTTTTTCCCTCTGCCAAAAATTATGGG
GACATCATGAAGCCCCTTGAGCATCTGACTTCTGGCTAATAAAGGAAATTTATTTTCATTGCAATAGTGT
GTTGGAATTTTTTGTGTCTCTCACTCGGAAGGACATATGGGAGGGCAAATCATTTAAAACATCAGAATGA
GTATTTGGTTTAGAGTTTGGCAACATATGCCCATATGCTGGCTGCCATGAACAAAGGTTGGCTATAAAGA
GGTCATCAGTATATGAAACAGCCCCCTGCTGTCCATTCCTTATTCCATAGAAAAGCCTTGACTTGAGGTT
AGATTTTTTTTATATTTTGTTTTGTGTTATTTTTTTCTTTAACATCCCTAAAATTTTCCTTACATGTTTT
ACTAGCCAGATTTTTCCTCCTCTCCTGACTACTCCCAGTCATAGCTGTCCCTCTTCTCTTATGGAGATCC
CTCGACCTGCAGCCCAAGCTTGGCGTAATCATGGTCATAGCTGTTTCCTGTGTGAAATTGTTATCCGCTC
ACAATTCCACACAACATACGAGCCGGAAGCATAAAGTGTAAAGCCTGGGGTGCCTAATGAGTGAGCTAAC
TCACATTAATTGCGTTGCGCTCACTGCCCGCTTTCCAGTCGGGAAACCTGTCGTGCCAGCGGATCCGCAT
CTCAATTAGTCAGCAACCATAGTCCCGCCCCTAACTCCGCCCATCCCGCCCCTAACTCCGCCCAGTTCCG
CCCATTCTCCGCCCCATGGCTGACTAATTTTTTTTATTTATGCAGAGGCCGAGGCCGCCTCGGCCTCTGA
GCTATTCCAGAAGTAGTGAGGAGGCTTTTTTGGAGGCCTAGGCTTTTGCAAAAAGCTAACTTGTTTATTG
CAGCTTATAATGGTTACAAATAAAGCAATAGCATCACAAATTTCACAAATAAAGCATTTTTTTCACTGCA
TTCTAGTTGTGGTTTGTCCAAACTCATCAATGTATCTTATCATGTCTGGATCCGCTGCATTAATGAATCG
GCCAACGCGCGGGGAGAGGCGGTTTGCGTATTGGGCGCTCTTCCGCTTCCTCGCTCACTGACTCGCTGCG
CTCGGTCGTTCGGCTGCGGCGAGCGGTATCAGCTCACTCAAAGGCGGTAATACGGTTATCCACAGAATCA
GGGGATAACGCAGGAAAGAACATGTGAGCAAAAGGCCAGCAAAAGGCCAGGAACCGTAAAAAGGCCGCGT
TGCTGGCGTTTTTCCATAGGCTCCGCCCCCCTGACGAGCATCACAAAAATCGACGCTCAAGTCAGAGGTG
GCGAAACCCGACAGGACTATAAAGATACCAGGCGTTTCCCCCTGGAAGCTCCCTCGTGCGCTCTCCTGTT
CCGACCCTGCCGCTTACCGGATACCTGTCCGCCTTTCTCCCTTCGGGAAGCGTGGCGCTTTCTCAATGCT
CACGCTGTAGGTATCTCAGTTCGGTGTAGGTCGTTCGCTCCAAGCTGGGCTGTGTGCACGAACCCCCCGT
TCAGCCCGACCGCTGCGCCTTATCCGGTAACTATCGTCTTGAGTCCAACCCGGTAAGACACGACTTATCG
CCACTGGCAGCAGCCACTGGTAACAGGATTAGCAGAGCGAGGTATGTAGGCGGTGCTACAGAGTTCTTGA
AGTGGTGGCCTAACTACGGCTACACTAGAAGGACAGTATTTGGTATCTGCGCTCTGCTGAAGCCAGTTAC
CTTCGGAAAAAGAGTTGGTAGCTCTTGATCCGGCAAACAAACCACCGCTGGTAGCGGTGGTTTTTTTGTT
TGCAAGCAGCAGATTACGCGCAGAAAAAAAGGATCTCAAGAAGATCCTTTGATCTTTTCTACGGGGTCTG
ACGCTCAGTGGAACGAAAACTCACGTTAAGGGATTTTGGTCATGAGATTATCAAAAAGGATCTTCACCTA
GATCCTTTTAAATTAAAAATGAAGTTTTAAATCAATCTAAAGTATATATGAGTAAACTTGGTCTGACAGT
TACCAATGCTTAATCAGTGAGGCACCTATCTCAGCGATCTGTCTATTTCGTTCATCCATAGTTGCCTGAC
TCCCCGTCGTGTAGATAACTACGATACGGGAGGGCTTACCATCTGGCCCCAGTGCTGCAATGATACCGCG
AGACCCACGCTCACCGGCTCCAGATTTATCAGCAATAAACCAGCCAGCCGGAAGGGCCGAGCGCAGAAGT
GGTCCTGCAACTTTATCCGCCTCCATCCAGTCTATTAATTGTTGCCGGGAAGCTAGAGTAAGTAGTTCGC
CAGTTAATAGTTTGCGCAACGTTGTTGCCATTGCTACAGGCATCGTGGTGTCACGCTCGTCGTTTGGTAT
GGCTTCATTCAGCTCCGGTTCCCAACGATCAAGGCGAGTTACATGATCCCCCATGTTGTGCAAAAAAGCG
GTTAGCTCCTTCGGTCCTCCGATCGTTGTCAGAAGTAAGTTGGCCGCAGTGTTATCACTCATGGTTATGG
CAGCACTGCATAATTCTCTTACTGTCATGCCATCCGTAAGATGCTTTTCTGTGACTGGTGAGTACTCAAC
CAAGTCATTCTGAGAATAGTGTATGCGGCGACCGAGTTGCTCTTGCCCGGCGTCAATACGGGATAATACC
GCGCCACATAGCAGAACTTTAAAAGTGCTCATCATTGGAAAACGTTCTTCGGGGCGAAAACTCTCAAGGA
TCTTACCGCTGTTGAGATCCAGTTCGATGTAACCCACTCGTGCACCCAACTGATCTTCAGCATCTTTTAC
TTTCACCAGCGTTTCTGGGTGAGCAAAAACAGGAAGGCAAAATGCCGCAAAAAAGGGAATAAGGGCGACA
CGGAAATGTTGAATACTCATACTCTTCCTTTTTCAATATTATTGAAGCATTTATCAGGGTTATTGTCTCA
TGAGCGGATACATATTTGAATGTATTTAGAAAAATAAACAAATAGGGGTTCCGCGCACATTTCCCCGAAA
AGTGCCACCTG
Features (pLannotate 1.2.2; 20 found; start..end, strand, type, name):
      4..383     +  enhancer       CMV enhancer: human cytomegalovirus immediate early enhancer
    386..661     +  promoter       chicken β-actin promoter: No description available
    662..1670    +  intron         chimeric intron: chimera between introns from chicken β-actin and rabbit β-globin
   1668..1724    +  CDS            HBB (fragment): HBB_LEPEU - Experimental evidence at protein level: Swiss-Prot protein existence level 1. Involved in oxygen transport from the lung to the various peripheral tissues. From Lepus europaeus (European hare).
   1719..1755    +  misc_feature   MCS (fragment): multiple cloning site
   1763..2116    +  CDS            vsfGFP-0 (fragment): vsfGFP-0 is a basic (constitutively fluorescent) green fluorescent protein published in 2015, derived from Aequorea victoria. It has low acid sensitivity.
   2126..2827    +  CDS            TagBFP: monomeric blue fluorescent protein mammalian codon-optimized
   2836..2907    +  CDS            HBB (fragment): HBB_PONPY - Experimental evidence at transcript level: Swiss-Prot protein existence level 2. Involved in oxygen transport from the lung to the various peripheral tissues. From Pongo pygmaeus (Bornean orangutan).
   2978..3033    +  polyA_signal   β-globin poly(A) signal: rabbit β-globin polyadenylation signal (Gil and Proudfoot, 1987)
   3418..3434    -  protein_bind   lac operator: The lac repressor binds to the lac operator to inhibit transcription in E. coli. This inhibition can be relieved by adding lactose or isopropyl-β-D-thiogalactopyranoside (IPTG). lac repressor encoded by lacI
   3442..3472    -  promoter       lac promoter: promoter for the E. coli lac operon
   3487..3508    -  protein_bind   CAP binding site: CAP binding activates transcription in the presence of cAMP. E. coli catabolite activator protein
   3521..3560    -  CDS            lacI (fragment): lac repressor; lacI; The lac repressor binds to the lac operator to inhibit transcription in E. coli. This inhibition can be relieved by adding lactose or isopropyl-β-D-thiogalactopyranoside (IPTG).
   3567..3589    +  promoter       SV40 promoter (fragment): SV40 enhancer and early promoter
   3613..3748    +  rep_origin     SV40 ori: SV40 origin of replication
   3768..3902    +  polyA_signal   SV40 poly(A) signal: SV40 polyadenylation signal
   3904..3958    -  CDS            lacI (fragment): lac repressor; lacI; The lac repressor binds to the lac operator to inhibit transcription in E. coli. This inhibition can be relieved by adding lactose or isopropyl-β-D-thiogalactopyranoside (IPTG).
   4141..4729    -  rep_origin     ori: high-copy-number ColE1/pMB1/pBR322/pUC origin of replication
   4900..5760    -  CDS            AmpR: β-lactamase; bla; confers resistance to ampicillin, carbenicillin, and related antibiotics
   5761..5865    -  promoter       AmpR promoter: bla
