[The description below was written by a language model from this plasmid's Addgene catalogue record and pLannotate feature annotations shown in this document.]
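Description:
pCAG-dGBP1-TagBFP is a mammalian expression plasmid built on the pCAG-GFP backbone, about 5.9 kb in total. It is propagated in E. coli through a high-copy ColE1/pUC-type origin and selected with ampicillin via the β-lactamase gene and its native promoter. The backbone also carries remnants of a lac promoter/operator region, an SV40 origin of replication and an SV40 polyadenylation signal. No mammalian selection marker is annotated, which fits use by transient delivery.

The payload is a synthetic fusion of roughly 1.06 kb, dGBP1-TagBFP, driven by the CAG promoter. This promoter is annotated here as the CMV immediate-early enhancer, the chicken β-actin promoter and a chimeric β-actin/β-globin intron, and the transcript ends at a rabbit β-globin poly(A) signal. The short "HBB" fragments flanking the insert are most likely β-globin exon remnants of the CAG cassette rather than expressed coding sequence. The ~350 bp segment just upstream of TagBFP is labelled by the annotation software as a fragment of vsfGFP-0. Its position and size suggest that it corresponds to the GFP-binding nanobody portion (dGBP1), not to a fluorescent protein, because that reference protein itself contains a GFP nanobody.

According to the record and its associated publication title, dGBP1 is a conditionally stable (destabilised) GFP-binding nanobody, so accumulation of the fused monomeric blue fluorescent protein TagBFP depends on GFP. The fusion is expected to be stabilised where GFP is present and to remain at low levels where it is absent. The construct therefore serves as a blue fluorescent readout for detecting live GFP-expressing mammalian cells, and as a demonstration of antigen-dependent nanobody stabilisation.
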