Addgene plasmid #80086: pCAG-dGBP1-TagBFP
Purpose: GFP-dependent dGBP1-TagBFP, for expression in mammalian cells
Depositing lab: Connie Cepko. Depositing organization: Harvard Medical School. Publication: Detection and manipulation of live antigen-expressing cells using conditionally stable nanobodies. Tang JC, Drokhlyansky E, Etemad B, Rudolph S, Guo B, Wang S, Ellis EG, Li JZ, Cepko CL. Elife. 2016 May 20;5. pii: e15312. doi: 10.7554/eLife.15312. PubMed 27205882.
Backbone
  Vector backbone: pCAG-GFP
  Backbone size w/o insert (bp): 4823
  Total vector size (bp): 5889
  Vector type: Mammalian Expression
Growth in bacteria
  Bacterial resistance: Ampicillin, 100 μg/mL
  Growth temperature: 37°C
  Growth strain: DH5alpha
  Copy number: High Copy
Gene/Insert
  Gene/Insert name: dGBP1-TagBFP
  Species: Synthetic
  Insert size (bp): 1059
  Promoter: CAG
  Cloning method: Unknown
  Sequencing primers: 5′ GAGCCTCTGCTAACCATGTTC; 3′ TAGCCAGAAGTCAGATGCTCAAG
Terms and licenses: Academic/Nonprofit Terms; Industry Terms: Not Available to Industry
Depositor comments: Please cite: Tang JC, Drokhlyansky E, Etemad B, Rudolph S, Guo B, Wang S, Ellis EG, Li JZ, Cepko CL (2016) Detection and manipulation of live antigen-expressing cells using conditionally stable nanobodies. Elife 5. doi:10.7554/eLife.15312
How to cite: pCAG-dGBP1-TagBFP was a gift from Connie Cepko (Addgene plasmid # 80086 ; http://n2t.net/addgene:80086 ; RRID:Addgene_80086)
