>Addgene plasmid #80086 | pCAG-dGBP1-TagBFP | addgene partial sequence | sequence record 160075 | pCAGIG-F 5'-GTCCCCTTCTCCATCTCCAG-3'
GGCTGCCTTCGGGGGGGACGGGGCAGGGCGGGGTTCGGCTTCTGGCGTGTGACCGGCGGCTCTAGAGCCT
CTGCTAACCATGTTCATGCCTTCTTCTTTTTCCTACAGCTCCTGGGCAACGTGCTGGTTATTGTGCTGTC
TCATCATTTTGGCAAAGAATTCTGCAGTCGACGGTACCGCGGGCCCGGGATCCACCGGTCGCCACCATGG
CCGACGTGCAGCTCGTGGAATCCGGAGGAGCACTGGTCCAGCCTGGGGGATCACTGAGACTGTCTTGTGT
CGCTTCTGGCTTTCCTGTGAATCGGTACTCTATGAGATGGTACAGGCAGGCACCTGGAAAAGAGCGAGAA
TGGGTCGCCGGAATGTCATCTGCTGGCGATAGGAGTTCCTACGTGGATAGCGTGAAAGGACGGTTCACCA
TTAGAAGGGACGATGCTAGAAACACCGTGTACCTCCAGATGAACTCCCTGAAACCTGAGGACACTGCTGT
GTACTACTACAACGTCAATGTGGGCTTTGAATACTGGGGACATGGCACACAAGTGACTGTTAGTTTTGCA
TGCATGAGCGAGCTGATTAAGGAGAACATGCACATGAAGCTGTACATGGAGGGCACCGTGGACAACCATC
ACTTCAAGTGCACATCCGAGGGCGAAGGCAAGCCCTACGAGGGCACCCAGACCATGAGAATCAAGGTGGT
CGAGGGCGGCCCTCTCCCCTTCGCCTTCGACATCCTGGCTACTAGCTTCCTCTACGGCAGCAAGACCTTC
ATCAACCACACCCAGGGCATCCCCGACTTCTTCAAGCAGTCCTTCCCTGAGGGCTTCACATGGGAGAGAG
TCACCACATACGAAGACGGGG
