>Addgene plasmid #80086 | pCAG-dGBP1-TagBFP | addgene partial sequence | sequence record 160077 | M13pUC-Rev 5'-AGCGGATAACAATTTCACACAGG-3'
TGACCATGATTACGCCAAGCTTGGGCTGCAGGTCGAGGGATCTCCATAAGAGAAGAGGGACAGCTATGAC
TGGGAGTAGTCAGGAGAGGAGGAAAAATCTGGCTAGTAAAACATGTAAGGAAAATTTTAGGGATGTTAAA
GAAAAAAATAACACAAAACAAAATATAAAAAAAATCTAACCTCAAGTCAAGGCTTTTCTATGGAATAAGG
AATGGACAGCAGGGGGCTGTTTCATATACTGATGACCTCTTTATAGCCAACCTTTGTTCATGGCAGCCAG
CATATGGGCATATGTTGCCAAACTCTAAACCAAATACTCATTCTGATGTTTTAAATGATTTGCCCTCCCA
TATGTCCTTCCGAGTGAGAGACACAAAAAATTCCAACACACTATTGCAATGAAAATAAATTTCCTTTATT
AGCCAGAAGTCAGATGCTCAAGGGGCTTCATGATGTCCCCATAATTTTTGGCAGAGGGAAAAAGATCTCA
GTGGTATTTGTGAGCCAGGGCATTGGCCACACCAGCCACCACCTTCTGATAGGCAGCCTGCACCTGAGGA
GTGCGGCCGCTTAATTAAGCTTGTGCCCCAGTTTGCTAGGGAGGTCGCAGTATCTGGCCACTGCCACCTC
GTGCTGCTCGACGTAGGTCTCGTTGTTGGCCTCCTTGATTCTTTCCAGTCTGTAGTCCACATAGTAGACG
CCAGGCATCTTGAGGTTCTTAGCGGGTTTCTTGGATCTATATGTGGTCTTGATGTTTGCGATCAGATGGC
TCCCGCCCACGAGCTTCAGGGCCATGTCGTTTCTGCCTTCCAGGCCGCCGTCAGCGGGGTACAGCGTCTC
GGTGAAGGCCTCCCAGCCGAGTGTTTTCTTCTGCATCACAGGGCCGTTGGATGTGAAGTTCACCCCTCTG
ATCTTGACGTTGTAGATGAGGCAGCCGTCCTGGAGGCTGGTGTCCTGGGTAGCGGTCAGCACGCCCCC
